>Addgene plasmid #164656 | pCS2z-tal1 | addgene full sequence | sequence record 324730 | Addgene NGS Result
CGCCATTCTGCCTGGGGACGTCGGAGCAAGCTTGATTTAGGTGACACTATAGAATACAAGCTACTTGTTC
TTTTTGCAGGATCCCATCGATTCGAATTCGCCACCATGATGGAAAAACTGAAATCCGAGCAATTTCCGCT
GAGCCCGAGTGCGGAGGGCTGCGCTTCTCCCCCACGCGGGGATGGAGACGCGCGCGGGAAACAGGAAGGC
ACGACGGCGGAGACAGGAGAGCATCGCCTCCCCGAGGAGCTCAATGGTGTTGCCAAGGAAACGGCTCACC
ACGCCACCGAGCTAAAAAAGGAGGTGGCGGTGATCGAGCTGTCCAGGAGAGGAGGGAGCGCGGATATAAA
AGGCAGGGAGCTCAAGGCAGAACTCAGCCATAAGGTGCAGACCACTGAGCTGTGCAGACCCCCGATTCCA
TTGCCACTGCCTCCCAGAGACCCGCTGAGCGACACTCGAATGGTGCAGTTGAGTCCGCCCGCTTTCCCTC
TCCCGGCACGAGCGATGCTCTACAGCAACATGACGACGCCGCTCGCCACTATTAACAGTGGTTTTGCTGG
AGATGCGGAACAGTATGGGATGTATCCTAGCAATCGAGTCAAGCGCAGACCTGCACCTTATGAGGTTGAA
ATCAACGATGGTTCGCAGCCCAAAATTGTGCGACGGATTTTCACGAACAGTCGCGAGCGCTGGCGACAGC
AGAATGTGAACGGTGCCTTCGCAGAGCTGCGCAAGCTCATCCCAACACACCCTCCTGACAAGAAACTCAG
CAAGAACGAGATCCTGCGTCTGGCCATGAAGTACATCAACTTTCTGGCTAAGCTCCTCAACGACCAGGAC
GACATGGTCGGCGGTGAAGCTCCCGCCCGGGCCAATCGGGACAGCAGAGATGCAACTCTAGTGCGGGACG
ACCTCCTTCAGGAGATGCTAAGCCCCAACTCCAGCTGCGGGAGTCTGCTGGATGGGGATGCCAGCCCAGA
GAGCTTTACTGAGGACCAGGACTCATCAGTGGAGTCCAGGCCCTCTGCAAGAGGACTACACCATTCCAGC
CTACCGCTGGACGGAAATGCCCAGCGGTGACTCGAGCCTCTAGTAATTAAGTCTCAGCCACCGTTAACTG
AACATGTCAAAACCTGTGGAGACTGTTGAGATTTGATGTTCTGAAAAGATAAAGCCTATAAATAAAATGT
TGCCCAAATTTCCTGCCTGATGTTTTTCTTTGTCTTTGCTACATGGCTTTGCTGCTCGGATCGGCTCACT
CTGTGTATGCCACGTTCACTTTGTACTCTCCTTCTCACGGTAGGTTTATTATTTTTAGATGTGCAGTTAG
TTTCTGTGAAATAACACACCACACACTGATATTGTCTGTGCATTGACTTGGTGAGTGCACATTGTTTTTG
ATCTTGACATATTTATATTTGATTGATCAGGTGAACTGTGTGAATCTAAAGTGCTCCATACAGATGTTCT
GCATTGAAAATATTCTCATTTTATTAGTGGAAGTGAGTGTATGCCAGCGGCCGCGGCGCCAATGCATTGG
GCCCGGTACCCAGCTTTTGTTCCCTTTAGTGAGGGTTAATTGCGCGCTTGGCGTAATCATGGTCATAGCT
GTTTCCTGTGTGAAATTGTTATCCGCTCACAATTCCACACAACATACGAGCCGGGAGCATAAAGTGTAAA
GCCTGGGGTGCCTAATGAGTGAGCTAACTCACATTAATTGCGTTGCGCTCACTGCCCGCTTTCCAGTCGG
GAAACCTGTCGTGCCAGCTGCATTAATGAATCGGCCAACGCGCGGGGAGAGGCGGTTTGCGTATTGGGCG
CTCTTCCGCTTCCTCGCTCACTGACTCGCTGCGCTCGGTCGTTCGGCTGCGGCGAGCGGTATCAGCTCAC
TCAAAGGCGGTAATACGGTTATCCACAGAATCAGGGGATAACGCAGGAAAGAACATGTGAGCAAAAGGCC
AGCAAAAGGCCAGGAACCGTAAAAAGGCCGCGTTGCTGGCGTTTTTCCATAGGCTCCGCCCCCCTGACGA
GCATCACAAAAATCGACGCTCAAGTCAGAGGTGGCGAAACCCGACAGGACTATAAAGATACCAGGCGTTT
CCCCCTGGAAGCTCCCTCGTGCGCTCTCCTGTTCCGACCCTGCCGCTTACCGGATACCTGTCCGCCTTTC
TCCCTTCGGGAAGCGTGGCGCTTTCTCATAGCTCACGCTGTAGGTATCTCAGTTCGGTGTAGGTCGTTCG
CTCCAAGCTGGGCTGTGTGCACGAACCCCCCGTTCAGCCCGACCGCTGCGCCTTATCCGGTAACTATCGT
CTTGAGTCCAACCCGGTAAGACACGACTTATCGCCACTGGCAGCAGCCACTGGTAACAGGATTAGCAGAG
CGAGGTATGTAGGCGGTGCTACAGAGTTCTTGAAGTGGTGGCCTAACTACGGCTACACTAGAAGAACAGT
ATTTGGTATCTGCGCTCTGCTGAAGCCAGTTACCTTCGGAAAAAGAGTTGGTAGCTCTTGATCCGGCAAA
CAAACCACCGCTGGTAGCGGTGGTTTTTTTGTTTGCAAGCAGCAGATTACGCGCAGAAAAAAAGGATCTC
AAGAAGATCCTTTGATCTTTTCTACGGGGTCTGACGCTCAGTGGAACGAAAACTCACGTTAAGGGATTTT
GGTCATGAGATTATCAAAAAGGATCTTCACCTAGATCCTTTTAAATTAAAAATGAAGTTTTAAATCAATC
TAAAGTATATATGAGTAAACTTGGTCTGACAGTTACCAATGCTTAATCAGTGAGGCACCTATCTCAGCGA
TCTGTCTATTTCGTTCATCCATAGTTGCCTGACTCCCCGTCGTGTAGATAACTACGATACGGGAGGGCTT
ACCATCTGGCCCCAGTGCTGCAATGATACCGCGAGACCCACGCTCACCGGCTCCAGATTTATCAGCAATA
AACCAGCCAGCCGGAAGGGCCGAGCGCAGAAGTGGTCCTGCAACTTTATCCGCCTCCATCCAGTCTATTA
ATTGTTGCCGGGAAGCTAGAGTAAGTAGTTCGCCAGTTAATAGTTTGCGCAACGTTGTTGCCATTGCTAC
AGGCATCGTGGTGTCACGCTCGTCGTTTGGTATGGCTTCATTCAGCTCCGGTTCCCAACGATCAAGGCGA
GTTACATGATCCCCCATGTTGTGCAAAAAAGCGGTTAGCTCCTTCGGTCCTCCGATCGTTGTCAGAAGTA
AGTTGGCCGCAGTGTTATCACTCATGGTTATGGCAGCACTGCATAATTCTCTTACTGTCATGCCATCCGT
AAGATGCTTTTCTGTGACTGGTGAGTACTCAACCAAGTCATTCTGAGAATAGTGTATGCGGCGACCGAGT
TGCTCTTGCCCGGCGTCAATACGGGATAATACCGCGCCACATAGCAGAACTTTAAAAGTGCTCATCATTG
GAAAACGTTCTTCGGGGCGAAAACTCTCAAGGATCTTACCGCTGTTGAGATCCAGTTCGATGTAACCCAC
TCGTGCACCCAACTGATCTTCAGCATCTTTTACTTTCACCAGCGTTTCTGGGTGAGCAAAAACAGGAAGG
CAAAATGCCGCAAAAAAGGGAATAAGGGCGACACGGAAATGTTGAATACTCATACTCTTCCTTTTTCAAT
ATTATTGAAGCATTTATCAGGGTTATTGTCTCATGAGCGGATACATATTTGAATGTATTTAGAAAAATAA
ACAAATAGGGGTTCCGCGCACATTTCCCCGAAAAGTGCCACCTAAATTGTAAGCGTTAATATTTTGTTAA
AATTCGCGTTAAATTTTTGTTAAATCAGCTCATTTTTTAACCAATAGGCCGAAATCGGCAAAATCCCTTA
TAAATCAAAAGAATAGACCGAGATAGGGT
[37 nt withheld, positions 3880-3916]
AAAGAACGTGGACTCCAACGTCAAAGG
[49 nt withheld, positions 3944-3992]
T
[91 nt withheld, positions 3994-4084]
G
[124 nt withheld, positions 4086-4209]
CCCATTCGCCATTCAGGCTGCGCAACTGTTGGGAAGGGCGATCGGTGCGGGCCTCTTCGCTATTACGCCA
GTCGACCGCCAATTCAATATGGCGTATATGGACTCATGCCAATTCAATATGGTGGATCTGGACCTGTGCC
AATTCAATATGGCGTATATGGACTCGTGCCAATTCAATATGGTGGATCTGGACCCCAGCCAATTCAATAT
GGCGGACTTGGCACCATGCCAATTCAATATGGCGGACCTGGCACTGTGCCAACTGGGGAGGGGTCTACTT
GGCACGGTGCCAAGTTTGAGGAGGGGTCTTGGCCCTGTGCCAAGTCCGCCATATTGAATTGGCATGGTGC
CAATAATGGCGGCCATATTGGCTATATGCCAGGATCAATATATAGGCAATATCCAATATGGCCCTATGCC
AATATGGCTATTGGCCAGGTTCAATACTATGTATTGGCCCTATGCCATATAGTATTCCATATATGGGTTT
TCCTATTGACGTAGATAGCCCCTCCCAATGGGCGGTCCCATATACCATATATGGGGCTTCCTAATACCGC
CCATAGCCACTCCCCCATTGACGTCAATGGTCTCTATATATGGTCTTTCCTATTGACGTCATATGGGCGG
TCCTATTGACGTATATGGCGCCTCCCCCATTGACGTCAATTACGGTAAATGGCCCGCCTGGCTCAATGCC
CATTGACGTCAATAGGACCACCCACCATTGACGTCAATGGGATGGCTCATTGCCCATTCATATCCGTTCT
CACGCCCCCTATTGACGTCAATGACGGTAAATGGCCCACTTGGCAGTACATCAATATCTATTAATAGTAA
CTTGGCAAGTACATTACTATTGGAAGTACGCCAGGGTACATTGGCAGTACTCCCATTGACGTCAATGGCG
GTAAATGGCCCGCGATGGCTGCCAAGTACATCCCCATTGACGTCAATGGGGAGGGGCAATGACGCAAATG
GGCGTTCCATTGACGTAAATGGGCGGTAGGCGTGCCTAATGGGAGGTCTATATAAGCAATGCTCGTTTAG
GGAAC
Features (pLannotate 1.2.2; 13 found; start..end, strand, type, name):
     35..53      +  promoter       SP6 promoter: promoter for bacteriophage SP6 RNA polymerase
    106..1077    +  CDS            tal1: TAL1_DANRE - Also known as scl From Danio rerio (Zebrafish) (Brachydanio rerio).
   1563..1581    -  promoter       T3 promoter: promoter for bacteriophage T3 RNA polymerase
   1626..1642    -  protein_bind   lac operator: The lac repressor binds to the lac operator to inhibit transcription in E. coli. This inhibition can be relieved by adding lactose or isopropyl-β-D-thiogalactopyranoside (IPTG). lac repressor encoded by lacI
   1650..1680    -  promoter       lac promoter: promoter for the E. coli lac operon
   1695..1716    -  protein_bind   CAP binding site: CAP binding activates transcription in the presence of cAMP. E. coli catabolite activator protein
   1729..1821    -  CDS            lacI (fragment): lac repressor; lacI; The lac repressor binds to the lac operator to inhibit transcription in E. coli. This inhibition can be relieved by adding lactose or isopropyl-β-D-thiogalactopyranoside (IPTG).
   2004..2592    -  rep_origin     ori: high-copy-number ColE1/pMB1/pBR322/pUC origin of replication
   2763..3623    -  CDS            AmpR: β-lactamase; bla; confers resistance to ampicillin, carbenicillin, and related antibiotics
   3624..3728    -  promoter       AmpR promoter: bla
   3781..4209    -  rep_origin     f1 ori (sequence partly withheld): f1 bacteriophage origin of replication; arrow indicates direction of (+) strand synthesis
   4214..4280    -  CDS            lacZα (fragment): LacZα fragment of β-galactosidase; lacZ fragment
   4287..5264    +  promoter       CMV IE94 promoter: enhancer/promoter region of simian cytomegalovirus major immediate early transcription unit IE94
