[The description below was written by a language model from this plasmid's Addgene catalogue record and pLannotate feature annotations shown in this document.]
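Description:
pCS2z-tal1 is a roughly 5.3 kb plasmid built on the pCS2z backbone and intended as a template for in vitro synthesis of zebrafish tal1 mRNA. It is maintained in E. coli as a high-copy plasmid through a ColE1/pUC-type origin and selected with ampicillin via the β-lactamase gene. An f1 phage origin is also present, along with remnants of lac-derived cloning vector sequence (lac promoter, operator, CAP site, and short lacI and lacZα fragments) that have no role in the construct's stated use.

The insert is the Danio rerio tal1 (scl) coding sequence, which encodes a transcription factor. It was cloned between EcoRI and XhoI sites that both remain intact. The coding sequence lies directly downstream of an SP6 promoter, so SP6 RNA polymerase produces sense-strand transcripts. A T3 promoter sits several hundred bases downstream of the insert in the opposite orientation, where it serves as a sequencing primer site and could in principle drive antisense transcription. Because the plasmid is circular, the simian cytomegalovirus IE94 enhancer/promoter annotated at the end of the sequence record sits immediately upstream of the SP6 promoter and in the same orientation. This is the usual CS2-family arrangement, which would also allow expression from the DNA in vertebrate cells, although the record lists only mRNA synthesis as the purpose. The feature table does not annotate the region between the insert and the T3 promoter, so no polyadenylation signal is recorded. No epitope tags or reporters are annotated.

The associated study concerns the roles of Npas4l, Tal1 and Lmo2 in the choice between endothelial and pronephron fate, which fits a use in tal1 gain-of-function experiments.
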