Addgene plasmid #164656: pCS2z-tal1
Purpose: for the synthesis of zebrafish tal1 mRNA
Depositing lab: Didier Stainier. Depositing organization: Max Planck Institute for Heart and Lung Research. Publication: Endothelial versus pronephron fate decision is modulated by the transcription factors Cloche/Npas4l, Tal1, and Lmo2. Mattonet K, Riemslagh FW, Guenther S, Prummel KD, Kesavan G, Hans S, Ebersberger I, Brand M, Burger A, Reischauer S, Mosimann C, Stainier DYR. Sci Adv. 2022 Sep 2;8(35):eabn2082. doi: 10.1126/sciadv.abn2082. Epub 2022 Aug 31. PubMed 36044573.
Backbone
  Vector backbone: pCS2z
  Backbone manufacturer: addgene #62214
  Backbone size w/o insert (bp): 4291
  Total vector size (bp): 5266
  Vector type: mRNA synthesis
Growth in bacteria
  Bacterial resistance: Ampicillin, 100 μg/mL
  Growth temperature: 37°C
  Growth strain: DH5alpha
  Copy number: High Copy
Gene/Insert
  Gene/Insert name: tal1 (alt name: scl)
  Species: D. rerio (zebrafish)
  Entrez Gene: tal1 (a.k.a. SCL-alpha, SCL-beta, scl, scl/tal1, tal-1, zgc:85605)
  Promoter: SP6
  Cloning method: Restriction Enzyme; 5′ cloning site EcoRI (not destroyed); 3′ cloning site XhoI (not destroyed)
  Sequencing primers: 5′ SP6; 3′ T3
Terms and licenses: Academic/Nonprofit Terms; Industry Terms: Not Available to Industry
How to cite: pCS2z-tal1 was a gift from Didier Stainier (Addgene plasmid # 164656 ; http://n2t.net/addgene:164656 ; RRID:Addgene_164656)
